>Addgene plasmid #117160 | pALPS puro miR30-STAT1 | addgene full sequence | sequence record 224310 | Addgene NGS Result
GACATTGATTATTGACTAGTTATTAATAGTAATCAATTACGGGGTCATTAGTTCATAGCCCATATATGGA
GTTCCGCGTTACATAACTTACGGTAAATGGCCCGCCTGGCTGACCGCCCAACGACCCCCGCCCATTGACG
TCAATAATGACGTATGTTCCCATAGTAACGCCAATAGGGACTTTCCATTGACGTCAATGGGTGGAGTATT
TACGGTAAACTGCCCACTTGGCAGTACATCAAGTGTATCATATGCCAAGTACGCCCCCTATTGACGTCAA
TGACGGTAAATGGCCCGCCTGGCATTATGCCCAGTACATGACCTTATGGGACTTTCCTACTTGGCAGTAC
ATCTACGTATTAGTCATCGCTATTACCATGGTGATGCGGTTTTGGCAGTACATCAATGGGCGTGGATAGC
GGTTTGACTCACGGGGATTTCCAAGTCTCCACCCCATTGACGTCAATGGGAGTTTGTTTTGGCACCAAAA
TCAACGGGACTTTCCAAAATGTCGTAACAACTCCGCCCCATTGACGCAAATGGGCGGTAGGCGTGTACGG
TGGGAGGTCTATATAAGCAGCGCGTTTTGCCTGTACTGGGTCTCTCTGGTTAGACCAGATCTGAGCCTGG
GAGCTCTCTGGCTAACTAGGGAACCCACTGCTTAAGCCTCAATAAAGCTTGCCTTGAGTGCTTCAAGTAG
TGTGTGCCCGTCTGTTGTGTGACTCTGGTAACTAGAGATCCCTCAGACCCTTTTAGTCAGTGTGGAAAAT
CTCTAGCAGTGGCGCCCGAACAGGGACTTGAAAGCGAAAGGGAAACCAGAGGAGCTCTCTCGACGCAGGA
CTCGGCTTGCTGAAGCGCGCACGGCAAGAGGCGAGGGGCGGCGACTGGTGAGTACGCCAAAAATTTTGAC
TAGCGGAGGCTAGAAGGAGAGAGATGGGTGCGAGAGCGTCAGTATTAAGCGGGGGAGAATTAGATCGCGA
TGGGAAAAAATTCGGTTAAGGCCAGGGGGAAAGAAAAAATATAAATTAAAACATATAGTATGGGCAAGCA
GGGAGCTAGAACGATTCGCAGTTAATCCTGGCCTGTTAGAAACATCAGAAGGCTGTAGACAAATACTGGG
ACAGCTACAACCATCCCTTCAGACAGGATCAGAAGAACTTAGATCATTATATAATACAGTAGCAACCCTC
TATTGTGTGCATCAAAGGATAGAGATAAAAGACACCAAGGAAGCTTTAGACAAGATAGAGGAAGAGCAAA
ACAAAAGTAAGACCACCGCACAGCAAGCGGCCGGCCGCTGATCTTCAGACCTGGAGGAGGAGATATGAGG
GACAATTGGAGAAGTGAATTATATAAATATAAAGTAGTAAAAATTGAACCATTAGGAGTAGCACCCACCA
AGGCAAAGAGAAGAGTGGTGCAGAGAGAAAAAAGAGCAGTGGGAATAGGAGCTTTGTTCCTTGGGTTCTT
GGGAGCAGCAGGAAGCACTATGGGCGCAGCGTCAATGACGCTGACGGTACAGGCCAGACAATTATTGTCT
GGTATAGTGCAGCAGCAGAACAATTTGCTGAGGGCTATTGAGGCGCAACAGCATCTGTTGCAACTCACAG
TCTGGGGCATCAAGCAGCTCCAGGCAAGAATCCTGGCTGTGGAAAGATACCTAAAGGATCAACAGCTCCT
GGGGATTTGGGGTTGCTCTGGAAAACTCATTTGCACCACTGCTGTGCCTTGGAATGCTAGTTGGAGTAAT
AAATCTCTGGAACAGATTTGGAATCACACGACCTGGATGGAGTGGGACAGAGAAATTAACAATTACACAA
GCTTAATACACTCCTTAATTGAAGAATCGCAAAACCAGCAAGAAAAGAATGAACAAGAATTATTGGAATT
AGATAAATGGGCAAGTTTGTGGAATTGGTTTAACATAACAAATTGGCTGTGGTATATAAAATTATTCATA
ATGATAGTAGGAGGCTTGGTAGGTTTAAGAATAGTTTTTGCTGTACTTTCTATAGTGAATAGAGTTAGGC
AGGGATATTCACCATTATCGTTTCAGACCCACCTCCCAACCCCGAGGGGACCCGACAGGCCCGAAGGAAT
AGAAGAAGAAGGTGGAGAGAGAGACAGAGACAGATCCATTCGATTAGTGAACGGATCGGCACTGCGTGCG
CCAATTCTGCAGACAAATGGCAGTATTCATCCACAATTTTAAAAGAAAAGGGGGGATTGGGGGGTACAGT
GCAGGGGAAAGAATAGTAGACATAATAGCAACAGACATACAAACTAAAGAATTACAAAAACAAATTACAA
AAATTCAAAATTTTCGGGTTTATTACAGGGACAGCAGAGATCCAGTTTGGTTAATTAACTGCAGCCCCGA
TAAAATAAAAGATTTTATTTAGTCTCCAGAAAAAGGGGGGAATGAAAGACCCCACCTGTAGGTTTGGCAA
GCTAGCTGCAGTAACGCCATTTTGCAAGGCATGGAAAAATACCAAACCAAGAATAGAGAAGTTCAGATCA
AGGGCGGGTACATGAAAATAGCTAACGTTGGGCCAAACAGGATATCTGCGGTGAGCAGTTTCGGCCCCGG
CCCGGGGCCAAGAACAGATGGTCACCGCAGTTTCGGCCCCGGCCCGAGGCCAAGAACAGATGGTCCCCAG
ATATGGCCCAACCCTCAGCAGTTTCTTAAGACCCATCAGATGTTTCCAGGCTCCCCCAAGGACCTGAAAT
GACCCTGCGCCTTATTTGAATTAACCAATCAGCCTGCTTCTCGCTTCTGTTCGCGCGCTTCTGCTTCCCG
AGCTCTATAAAAGAGCTCACAACCCCTCACTCGGCGCGCCAGTCCTCCGACAGACTGAGTCGCCCGGGGG
TCTAGAACGCGTGCCGCCATGACCGAATACAAACCTACCGTGAGGCTGGCTACAAGAGATGATGTCCCAA
GGGCTGTGAGAACACTGGCCGCCGCTTTTGCCGATTACCCTGCCACACGCCACACTGTGGACCCAGATCG
GCATATCGAGAGAGTGACTGAGCTGCAGGAACTGTTCCTGACCCGAGTGGGCCTGGACATTGGGAAGGTC
TGGGTCGCAGACGATGGAGCAGCTGTGGCTGTCTGGACCACACCAGAGAGCGTGGAAGCCGGAGCTGTCT
TTGCAGAGATCGGCCCTAGAATGGCAGAACTGAGCGGCTCCAGGCTGGCAGCACAGCAGCAGATGGAGGG
ACTGCTGGCCCCACACAGGCCTAAGGAACCAGCATGGTTCCTGGCTACCGTGGGGGTCTCTCCTGACCAT
CAGGGCAAAGGACTGGGAAGTGCTGTGGTCCTGCCAGGAGTGGAGGCTGCAGAACGAGCTGGAGTCCCTG
CATTTCTGGAGACCTCTGCTCCACGAAACCTGCCCTTCTATGAACGGCTGGGCTTTACTGTGACCGCAGA
TGTGGAGGTCCCCGAAGGACCTAGGACCTGGTGCATGACACGCAAACCCGGCGCCTGAGCGATCGCCGCG
GCCGCAAGCCTTGTTAAGTGCTCGCTTCGGCAGCACATATACTATGTTTGAATGAGGCTTCAGTACTTTA
CAGAATCGTTGCCTGCACATCTTGGAAACACTTGCTGGGATTACGACTTCTTAACCCAACAGAAGGCTCG
AGAAGGTATATTGCTGTTGACAGTGAGCGCAAGGAAGTAGTTCACAAAATATAGTGAAGCCACAGATGTA
TATTTTGTGAACTACTTCCTTTTGCCTACTGCCTCGGACTTCAAGGGGCTAGAATTCGGAGCAATTATCT
TGTTTACTAAAACTGAATACCTTGCTATCTCTTTGATACATTTTTACAAAGCTGAATTAAAATGGTATAA
ATTAAATCACTTTTTTCAATTGGAAGACTAATGCGTTTAAACACGCGGCGACGCGTATCGATACCGGTGG
CCCCTGGGGCCGCGATCGCTAATCAACCTCTGGATTACAAAATTTGTGAAAGATTGACTGGTATTCTTAA
CTATGTTGCTCCTTTTACGCTATGTGGATACGCTGCTTTAATGCCTTTGTATCATGCTATTGCTTCCCGT
ATGGCTTTCATTTTCTCCTCCTTGTATAAATCCTGGTTGCTGTCTCTTTATGAGGAGTTGTGGCCCGTTG
TCAGGCAACGTGGCGTGGTGTGCACTGTGTTTGCTGACGCAACCCCCACTGGTTGGGGCATTGCCACCAC
CTGTCAGCTCCTTTCCGGGACTTTCGCTTTCCCCCTCCCTATTGCCACGGCGGAACTCATCGCCGCCTGC
CTTGCCCGCTGCTGGACAGGGGCTCGGCTGTTGGGCACTGACAATTCCGTGGTGTTGTCGGGGAAGCTGA
CGTCCTTTCCATGGCTGCTCGCCTGTGTTGCCACCTGGATTCTGCGCGGGACGTCCTTCTGCTACGTCCC
TTCGGCCCTCAATCCAGCGGACCTTCCTTCCCGCGGCCTGCTGCCGGCTCTGCGGCCTCTTCCGCGTCTT
CGCCTTCGCCCTCAGACGAGTCGGATCTCCCTTTGGGCCGCCTCCCCGCTTAATCGCGTCGAGACCTAGA
AAAACATGGAGCAATCACAAGTAGCAATACAGCAGCTACCAATGCTGATTGTGCCTGGCTAGAAGCACAA
GAGGAGGAGGAGGTGGGTTTTCCAGTCACACCTCAGGTACCTTTAAGACCAATGACTTACAAGGCAGCTG
TAGATCTTAGCCACTTTTTAAAAGAAAAGGGGGGACTGGAAGGGCTAATTCACTCCCAACGAAGACAAGA
TATCCTTGATCTGTGGATCTACCACACACAAGGCTACTTCCCTGATTGGCAGAACTACACACCAGGGCCA
GGGATCAGATATCCACTGACCTTTGGATGGTGCTACAAGCTAGTACCAGTTGAGCAAGAGAAGGTAGAAG
AAGCCAATGAAGGAGAGAACACCCGCTTGTTACACCCTGTGAGCCTGCATGGGATGGATGACCCGGAGAG
AGAAGTATTAGAGTGGAGGTTTGACAGCCGCCTAGCATTTCATCACATGGCCCGAGAGCTGCATCCGGAC
TGTACTGGGTCTCTCTGGTTAGACCAGATCTGAGCCTGGGAGCTCTCTGGCTAACTAGGGAACCCACTGC
TTAAGCCTCAATAAAGCTTGCCTTGAGTGCTTCAAGTAGTGTGTGCCCGTCTGTTGTGTGACTCTGGTAA
CTAGAGATCCCTCAGACCCTTTTAGTCAGTGTGGAAAATCTCTAGCAGGGCCCGTTTCATGTGAGCAAAA
GGCCAGCAAAAGGCCAGGAACCGTAAAAAGGCCGCGTTGCTGGCGTTTTTCCATAGGCTCCGCCCCCCTG
ACGAGCATCACAAAAATCGACGCTCAAGTCAGAGGTGGCGAAACCCGACAGGACTATAAAGATACCAGGC
GTTTCCCCCTGGAAGCTCCCTCGTGCGCTCTCCTGTTCCGACCCTGCCGCTTACCGGATACCTGTCCGCC
TTTCTCCCTTCGGGAAGCGTGGCGCTTTCTCATAGCTCACGCTGTAGGTATCTCAGTTCGGTGTAGGTCG
TTCGCTCCAAGCTGGGCTGTGTGCACGAACCCCCCGTTCAGCCCGACCGCTGCGCCTTATCCGGTAACTA
TCGTCTTGAGTCCAACCCGGTAAGACACGACTTATCGCCACTGGCAGCAGCCACTGGTAACAGGATTAGC
AGAGCGAGGTATGTAGGCGGTGCTACAGAGTTCTTGAAGTGGTGGCCTAACTACGGCTACACTAGAAGAA
CAGTATTTGGTATCTGCGCTCTGCTGAAGCCAGTTACCTTCGGAAAAAGAGTTGGTAGCTCTTGATCCGG
CAAACAAACCACCGCTGGTAGCGGTGGTTTTTTTGTTTGCAAGCAGCAGATTACGCGCAGAAAAAAAGGA
TCTCAAGAAGATCCTTTGATCTTTTCTACGGGGTCTGACGCTCAGTGGAACGAAAACTCACGTTAAGGGA
TTTTGGTCATGAGATTATCAAAAAGGATCTTCACCTAGATCCTTTTAAATTAAAAATGAAGTTTTAAATC
AATCTAAAGTATATATGAGTAAACTTGGTCTGACAGTTACCAATGCTTAATCAGTGAGGCACCTATCTCA
GCGATCTGTCTATTTCGTTCATCCATAGTTGCCTGACTCCCCGTCGTGTAGATAACTACGATACGGGAGG
GCTTACCATCTGGCCCCAGTGCTGCAATGATACCGCGAGACCCACGCTCACCGGCTCCAGATTTATCAGC
AATAAACCAGCCAGCCGGAAGGGCCGAGCGCAGAAGTGGTCCTGCAACTTTATCCGCCTCCATCCAGTCT
ATTAATTGTTGCCGGGAAGCTAGAGTAAGTAGTTCGCCAGTTAATAGTTTGCGCAACGTTGTTGCCATTG
CTACAGGCATCGTGGTGTCACGCTCGTCGTTTGGTATGGCTTCATTCAGCTCCGGTTCCCAACGATCAAG
GCGAGTTACATGATCCCCCATGTTGTGCAAAAAAGCGGTTAGCTCCTTCGGTCCTCCGATCGTTGTCAGA
AGTAAGTTGGCCGCAGTGTTATCACTCATGGTTATGGCAGCACTGCATAATTCTCTTACTGTCATGCCAT
CCGTAAGATGCTTTTCTGTGACTGGTGAGTACTCAACCAAGTCATTCTGAGAATAGTGTATGCGGCGACC
GAGTTGCTCTTGCCCGGCGTCAATACGGGATAATACCGCGCCACATAGCAGAACTTTAAAAGTGCTCATC
ATTGGAAAACGTTCTTCGGGGCGAAAACTCTCAAGGATCTTACCGCTGTTGAGATCCAGTTCGATGTAAC
CCACTCGTGCACCCAACTGATCTTCAGCATCTTTTACTTTCACCAGCGTTTCTGGGTGAGCAAAAACAGG
AAGGCAAAATGCCGCAAAAAAGGGAATAAGGGCGACACGGAAATGTTGAATACTCATACTCTTCCTTTTT
CAATATTATTGAAGCATTTATCAGGGTTATTGTCTCATGAGCGGATACATATTTGAATGTATTTAGAAAA
ATAAACAAATAGGGGTTCCGCGCACATTTCCCCGAAAAGTGCCACCTGACGTCGACGGATCGGGAGATCT
CCCGATCCCCTATGGTGCACTCTCAGTACAATCTGCTCTGATGCCGCATAGTTAAGCCAGTATCTGCTCC
CTGCTTGTGTGTTGGAGGTCGCTGAGTAGTGCGCGAGCAAAATTTAAGCTACAACAAGGCAAGGCTTGAC
CGACAATTGCATGAAGAATCTGCTTAGGGTTAGGCGTTTTGCGCTGCTTCGCGATGTACGGGCCAGATAT
ACGCGCTGTGGAATGTGTGTCAGTTAGGGTGTGGAAAGTCCCCAGGCTCCCCAGCAGGCAGAAGTATGCA
AAGCATGCATCTCAATTAGTCAGCAACCAGGTGTGGAAAGTCCCCAGGCTCCCCAGCAGGCAGAAGTATG
CAAAGCATGCATCTCAATTAGTCAGCAACCATAGTCCCGCCCCTAACTCCGCCCATCCCGCCCCTAACTC
CGCCCAGTTCCGCCCATTCTCCGCCCCATGGCTGACTAATTTTTTTTATTTATGCAGAGGCCGAGGCCGC
CTCTGCCTCTGAGCTATTCCAGAAGTAGTGAGGAGGCTTTTTTGGAGGCCTAGGCTTTTGCAAAAAGCTC
GCGTT
Features (pLannotate 1.2.2; 19 found; start..end, strand, type, name):
      1..380     +  enhancer       CMV enhancer: human cytomegalovirus immediate early enhancer
    381..580     +  promoter       CMV promoter: human cytomegalovirus (CMV) immediate early promoter
    598..778     +  LTR            5' LTR (truncated): truncated 5' long terminal repeat (LTR) from HIV-1
    825..950     +  misc_feature   HIV-1 Ψ: packaging signal of human immunodeficiency virus type 1
    934..1272    +  CDS            HIV-1 gag (fragment): gag protein from human immunodeficiency virus 1; gag
   1447..1680    +  misc_feature   RRE: The Rev response element (RRE) of HIV-1 allows for Rev-dependent mRNA export from the nucleus to the cytoplasm.
   2057..2157    +  CDS            Rev (fragment): human immunodeficiency virus 1 (HIV-1) Rev protein; rev; enhances nuclear export of unspliced and incompletely spliced viral mRNAs
   2207..2324    +  misc_feature   cPPT/CTS: central polypurine tract and central termination sequence of HIV-1
   2461..2868    +  promoter       SFFV promoter: spleen focus-forming virus long terminal repeat (LTR) promoter
   2889..3485    +  CDS            pac: PUAC_STRAD - Protein predicted: Swiss-Prot protein existence level 4. Detoxification of puromycin. From Streptomyces alboniger.
   3736..3863    +  ncRNA          3' miR-30a: sequence downstream of the 71-nt precursor of the human miR-30a microRNA (Zeng et al., 2002) miRNA
   3941..4529    +  misc_feature   WPRE: woodchuck hepatitis virus posttranscriptional regulatory element
   4540..5040    +  CDS            nef (fragment): NEF_HV1LA - Experimental evidence at protein level: Swiss-Prot protein existence level 1. Extracellular Nef protein targets CD4(+) T-lymphocytes for apoptosis by interacting with CXCR4 surface receptors. From Human immunodeficiency virus type 1 group M subtype B (isolate Lai) (HIV-1).
   5047..5227    +  LTR            5' LTR (truncated): truncated 5' long terminal repeat (LTR) from HIV-1
   5298..5886    -  rep_origin     ori: high-copy-number ColE1/pMB1/pBR322/pUC origin of replication
   6057..6917    -  CDS            AmpR: β-lactamase; bla; confers resistance to ampicillin, carbenicillin, and related antibiotics
   6918..7022    -  promoter       AmpR promoter: bla
   7081..7133    -  misc_feature   bom (fragment): basis of mobility region from pBR322
   7295..7624    +  promoter       SV40 promoter: SV40 enhancer and early promoter
