[The description below was written by a language model from this plasmid's Addgene catalogue record and pLannotate feature annotations shown in this document.]
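Description:
pALPS puro miR30-STAT1 is an HIV-1-based lentiviral transfer vector built on the pALPS backbone for stable, puromycin-selectable RNAi knockdown. The name indicates that STAT1 is the target. The catalogue insert field instead reads "shRNA targeting miR30", which most likely refers to the miR-30 scaffold carrying the hairpin rather than to the target gene. The record also lists two different short sequences, one as the target site and one as the shRNA sequence, and gives no explanation for the difference. In bacteria the 7.6 kb plasmid is maintained through a high-copy ColE1/pUC-type origin and a β-lactamase gene conferring ampicillin resistance. A recombination-tolerant strain is listed for growth, as is common for plasmids with repeated LTRs.

Viral genomic RNA is produced from a CMV enhancer/promoter fused to a truncated 5' LTR. Downstream lie the Ψ packaging signal with a gag fragment, the Rev response element for Rev-dependent nuclear export, and the cPPT/CTS. An internal SFFV LTR promoter drives the puromycin N-acetyltransferase gene (pac). This is followed by a region in which 3' miR-30a flanking sequence is annotated, consistent with the shRNA being embedded as an artificial microRNA in the 3' untranslated part of the same transcript. In that arrangement a single Pol II transcript links drug selection to hairpin expression. The hairpin itself and any 5' miR-30 flank are not annotated. A WPRE enhances transcript expression, and a nef fragment and a truncated LTR close the provirus. An SV40 promoter is also annotated in the backbone, with no assigned downstream gene. The associated publication concerns innate immune activation by HIV-1 proviral RNA, which suggests the vector was used to deplete STAT1 in transduced cells.
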