Addgene plasmid #117160: pALPS puro miR30-STAT1
Purpose: Target site ATATCCAGTTCCTTTAGGGCC
Depositing lab: Jeremy Luban. Depositing organization: University of Massachusetts, Worcester. Publication: Intron-containing RNA from the HIV-1 provirus activates type I interferon and inflammatory cytokines. McCauley SM, Kim K, Nowosielska A, Dauphin A, Yurkovetskiy L, Diehl WE, Luban J. Nat Commun. 2018 Dec 13;9(1):5305. doi: 10.1038/s41467-018-07753-2. PubMed 30546110.
Backbone
  Vector backbone: pALPS
  Vector type: Lentiviral
  Selectable markers: Puromycin
Growth in bacteria
  Bacterial resistance: Ampicillin, 100 μg/mL
  Growth temperature: 30°C
  Growth strain: NEB Stable
  Copy number: High Copy
Gene/Insert
  Gene/Insert name: shRNA targeting miR30
  gRNA/shRNA sequence: CAAGGAAGTAGTTCACAAAATA
  Cloning method: Restriction Enzyme; 5′ cloning site Unknown (unknown if destroyed); 3′ cloning site Unknown (unknown if destroyed)
Terms and licenses: Academic/Nonprofit Terms; Industry Terms: Not Available to Industry
How to cite: pALPS puro miR30-STAT1 was a gift from Jeremy Luban (Addgene plasmid # 117160 ; http://n2t.net/addgene:117160 ; RRID:Addgene_117160)
